Addgene plasmid #165600: Level 1 P4 TaU6 guide acceptor
Purpose: GoldenGate (MoClo) Level 1 Position 4 TaU6 guide acceptor plasmid
Depositing lab: Wendy Harwood & John Innes Centre - Wheat Transformation and Genome Editing. Depositing organization: John Innes Centre. Publication: CRISPR-Cas9 Based Genome Editing in Wheat. Smedley MA, Hayta S, Clarke M, Harwood WA. Curr Protoc. 2021 Mar;1(3):e65. doi: 10.1002/cpz1.65. PubMed 33687760.
Backbone
  Vector backbone: pUC
  Vector type: CRISPR, Synthetic Biology ; sgRNA acceptor with LacZ Blue/white screening
Growth in bacteria
  Bacterial resistance: Ampicillin, 100 μg/mL
  Growth temperature: 37°C
  Growth strain: DH5alpha
  Copy number: High Copy
Gene/Insert
  Gene/Insert name: TaU6 promoter::LacZ::sgRNA scaffold
  gRNA/shRNA sequence: GTGAGACCGCAGCTGGCACG
  Species: Synthetic
Terms and licenses: Academic/Nonprofit Terms; Industry Terms: Not Available to Industry
Depositor comments: Contains LacZ for blue/white screening
How to cite: Level 1 P4 TaU6 guide acceptor was a gift from Wendy Harwood & John Innes Centre - Wheat Transformation and Genome Editing (Addgene plasmid # 165600 ; http://n2t.net/addgene:165600 ; RRID:Addgene_165600)
