[The description below was written by a language model from this plasmid's Addgene catalogue record and pLannotate feature annotations shown in this document.]
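Description:
Level 1 P4 TaU6 guide acceptor is a small, high-copy pUC-based plasmid that serves as a Golden Gate (MoClo) Level 1, Position 4 module for building single guide RNA expression units for CRISPR-Cas9 genome editing in wheat. It is propagated in E. coli through the ColE1/pUC-type origin and selected with ampicillin via the β-lactamase gene and its native promoter. It carries no plant selection marker or Cas9 gene of its own. It is an intermediate cloning part rather than a transformation vector.

The insert is recorded as TaU6 promoter::LacZ::sgRNA scaffold. The TaU6 promoter, by its name a wheat U6 small nuclear RNA promoter of the kind used for Pol III-driven guide expression, is not picked up by the automated annotation. The table does show a lac promoter/operator with CAP site driving a LacZα fragment, followed immediately by the Streptococcus pyogenes Cas9 guide RNA scaffold. In this layout the LacZα cassette is a placeholder. When a target-specific spacer is cloned in, it replaces LacZα and joins the promoter to the scaffold, so correct clones appear white rather than blue on indicator plates. The "gRNA" entry in the catalogue fields appears to correspond to this placeholder region rather than a genomic target, although the record does not say so.

As a Position 4 module, the finished guide cassette is intended to be assembled in a defined order with other Level 1 units into a higher-level multigene construct. The other annotations (a second lac promoter/operator, and lacI, bom, rop and attB2 fragments) are short backbone remnants or partial matches. The sequence record is labelled a partial NGS result.
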