Features (pLannotate 1.2.2; 18 found; start..end, strand, type, name):
     53..94      +  misc_feature   bom (fragment): basis of mobility region from pBR322
    520..562     +  CDS            lacI (fragment): lac repressor; lacI; The lac repressor binds to the lac operator to inhibit transcription in E. coli. This inhibition can be relieved by adding lactose or isopropyl-β-D-thiogalactopyranoside (IPTG).
    575..596     +  protein_bind   CAP binding site: CAP binding activates transcription in the presence of cAMP. E. coli catabolite activator protein
    611..641     +  promoter       lac promoter: promoter for the E. coli lac operon
    649..665     +  protein_bind   lac operator: The lac repressor binds to the lac operator to inhibit transcription in E. coli. This inhibition can be relieved by adding lactose or isopropyl-β-D-thiogalactopyranoside (IPTG). lac repressor encoded by lacI
    702..758     -  misc_feature   MCS: pUC18/19 multiple cloning site
    755..912     +  CDS            lacZα (fragment): LacZα fragment of β-galactosidase; lacZ fragment
    918..1017    -  misc_feature   bom (fragment): basis of mobility region from pBR322
   1105..1180    +  misc_RNA       gRNA scaffold: guide RNA scaffold for the Streptococcus pyogenes CRISPR/Cas9 system
   1192..1213    -  protein_bind   attB2 (fragment): mutant version of attB; recombination site for the Gateway® BP reaction BP Clonase™
   1287..1303    -  protein_bind   lac operator: The lac repressor binds to the lac operator to inhibit transcription in E. coli. This inhibition can be relieved by adding lactose or isopropyl-β-D-thiogalactopyranoside (IPTG). lac repressor encoded by lacI
   1311..1341    -  promoter       lac promoter: promoter for the E. coli lac operon
   1356..1377    -  protein_bind   CAP binding site: CAP binding activates transcription in the presence of cAMP. E. coli catabolite activator protein
   1390..1482    -  CDS            lacI (fragment): lac repressor; lacI; The lac repressor binds to the lac operator to inhibit transcription in E. coli. This inhibition can be relieved by adding lactose or isopropyl-β-D-thiogalactopyranoside (IPTG).
   1665..2253    -  rep_origin     ori: high-copy-number ColE1/pMB1/pBR322/pUC origin of replication
   2424..3284    -  CDS            AmpR: β-lactamase; bla; confers resistance to ampicillin, carbenicillin, and related antibiotics
   3285..3389    -  promoter       AmpR promoter: bla
   3484..3519    +  CDS            rop (fragment): Rop protein, which maintains plasmids at low copy number; rop
>Addgene plasmid #165600 | Level 1 P4 TaU6 guide acceptor | addgene full sequence | sequence record 331273 | Addgene Partial NGS Result
GGAGCAGACAAGCCCGTCAGGGCGCGTCAGCGGGTGTTGGCGGGTGTCGGGGCTGGCTTAACTATGCGGC
ATCAGAGCAGATTGTACTGAGAGTTTGGCAATTGGTCGACCTCGAGGGCGCGCCCGTACACTCTGTGGAA
GACAATTACGACCAAGCCCGTTATTCTGACAGTTCTGGTGCTCAACACATTTATATTTATCAAGGAGCAC
ATTGTTACTCACTGCTAGGAGGGAATCGAACTAGGAATATTGATCAGAGGAACTACGAGAGAGCTGAAGA
TAACTGCCCTCTAGCTCTCACTGATCTGGGTCGCATAGTGAGATGCAGCCCACGTGAGTTCAGCAACGGT
CTAGCGCTGGGCTTTTAGGCCCGCATGATCGGGCTTTTGTCGGGTGGTCGACGTGTTCACGATTGGGGAG
AGCAACGCAGCAGTTCCTCTTAGTTTAGTCCCACCTCGCCTGTCCAGCAGAGTTCTGACCGGTTTATAAA
CTCGCTTGCTGCATCAGACTTGTGAGACCGCAGCTGGCACGACAGGTTTCCCGACTGGAAAGCGGGCAGT
GAGCGCAACGCAATTAATGTGAGTTAGCTCACTCATTAGGCACCCCAGGCTTTACACTTTATGCTTCCGG
CTCGTATGTTGTGTGGAATTGTGAGCGGATAACAATTTCACACAGGAAACAGCTATGACCATGATTACGC
CAAGCTTGCATGCCTGCAGGTCGACTCTAGAGGATCCCCGGGTACCGAGCTCGAATTCACTGGCCGTCGT
TTTACAACGTCGTGACTGGGAAAACCCTGGCGTTACCCAACTTAATCGCCTTGCAGCACATCCCCCTTTC
GCCAGCTGGCGTAATAGCGAAGAGGCCCGCACCGATCGCCCTTCCCAACAGTTGCGCAGCCTGAATGGCG
AATGGCGCCTGATGCGGTATTTTCTCCTTACGCATCTGTGCGGTATTTCACACCGCATATGGTGCACTCT
CAGTACAATCTGCTCTGATGCCGCATAGTTAAGCCAGCCCCGACACCCGCCAACACCCGCTGACGCGCCC
TGACGGGCTTGTCTGCTCCCGGCATCCGCTTACAGACAAGCTGTGACGGTCTCAGTTTTAGAGCTAGAAA
TAGCAAGTTAAAATAAGGCTAGTCCGTTATCAACTTGAAAAAGTGGCACCGAGTCGGTGCTTTTTTTCTA
GACCCAGCTTTCTTGTACAAAGTTGGCATTACGCTTTACCAGAAAGTCTTCCACGAAGTGGTGGCAGCTC
TAGAGCTAGCGAATTCTTTGGTGAAATTGTTATCCGCTCACAATTCCACACAACATACGAGCCGGAAGCA
TAAAGTGTAAAGCCTGGGGTGCCTAATGAGTGAGCTAACTCACATTAATTGCGTTGCGCTCACTGCCCGC
TTTCCAGTCGGGAAACCTGTCGTGCCAGCTGCATTAATGAATCGGCCAACGCGCGGGGAGAGGCGGTTTG
CGTATTGGGCGCTCTTCCGCTTCCTCGCTCACTGACTCGCTGCGCTCGGTCGTTCGGCTGCGGCGAGCGG
TATCAGCTCACTCAAAGGCGGTAATACGGTTATCCACAGAATCAGGGGATAACGCAGGAAAGAACATGTG
AGCAAAAGGCCAGCAAAAGGCCAGGAACCGTAAAAAGGCCGCGTTGCTGGCGTTTTTCCATAGGCTCCGC
CCCCCTGACGAGCATCACAAAAATCGACGCTCAAGTCAGAGGTGGCGAAACCCGACAGGACTATAAAGAT
ACCAGGCGTTTCCCCCTGGAAGCTCCCTCGTGCGCTCTCCTGTTCCGACCCTGCCGCTTACCGGATACCT
GTCCGCCTTTCTCCCTTCGGGAAGCGTGGCGCTTTCTCATAGCTCACGCTGTAGGTATCTCAGTTCGGTG
TAGGTCGTTCGCTCCAAGCTGGGCTGTGTGCACGAACCCCCCGTTCAGCCCGACCGCTGCGCCTTATCCG
GTAACTATCGTCTTGAGTCCAACCCGGTAAGACACGACTTATCGCCACTGGCAGCAGCCACTGGTAACAG
GATTAGCAGAGCGAGGTATGTAGGCGGTGCTACAGAGTTCTTGAAGTGGTGGCCTAACTACGGCTACACT
AGAAGAACAGTATTTGGTATCTGCGCTCTGCTGAAGCCAGTTACCTTCGGAAAAAGAGTTGGTAGCTCTT
GATCCGGCAAACAAACCACCGCTGGTAGCGGTGGTTTTTTTGTTTGCAAGCAGCAGATTACGCGCAGAAA
AAAAGGATCTCAAGAAGATCCTTTGATCTTTTCTACGGGGTCTGACGCTCAGTGGAACGAAAACTCACGT
TAAGGGATTTTGGTCATGAGATTATCAAAAAGGATCTTCACCTAGATCCTTTTAAATTAAAAATGAAGTT
TTAAATCAATCTAAAGTATATATGAGTAAACTTGGTCTGACAGTTACCAATGCTTAATCAGTGAGGCACC
TATCTCAGCGATCTGTCTATTTCGTTCATCCATAGTTGCCTGACTCCCCGTCGTGTAGATAACTACGATA
CGGGAGGGCTTACCATCTGGCCCCAGTGCTGCAATGATACCGCGCGAACCACGCTCACCGGCTCCAGATT
TATCAGCAATAAACCAGCCAGCCGGAAGGGCCGAGCGCAGAAGTGGTCCTGCAACTTTATCCGCCTCCAT
CCAGTCTATTAATTGTTGCCGGGAAGCTAGAGTAAGTAGTTCGCCAGTTAATAGTTTGCGCAACGTTGTT
GCCATTGCTACAGGCATCGTGGTGTCACGCTCGTCGTTTGGTATGGCTTCATTCAGCTCCGGTTCCCAAC
GATCAAGGCGAGTTACATGATCCCCCATGTTGTGCAAAAAAGCGGTTAGCTCCTTCGGTCCTCCGATCGT
TGTCAGAAGTAAGTTGGCCGCAGTGTTATCACTCATGGTTATGGCAGCACTGCATAATTCTCTTACTGTC
ATGCCATCCGTAAGATGCTTTTCTGTGACTGGTGAGTACTCAACCAAGTCATTCTGAGAATAGTGTATGC
GGCGACCGAGTTGCTCTTGCCCGGCGTCAATACGGGATAATACCGCGCCACATAGCAGAACTTTAAAAGT
GCTCATCATTGGAAAACGTTCTTCGGGGCGAAAACTCTCAAGGATCTTACCGCTGTTGAGATCCAGTTCG
ATGTAACCCACTCGTGCACCCAACTGATCTTCAGCATCTTTTACTTTCACCAGCGTTTCTGGGTGAGCAA
AAACAGGAAGGCAAAATGCCGCAAAAAAGGGAATAAGGGCGACACGGAAATGTTGAATACTCATACTCTT
CCTTTTTCAATATTATTGAAGCATTTATCAGGGTTATTGTCTCATGAGCGGATACATATTTGAATGTATT
TAGAAAAATAAACAAATAGGGGTTCCGCGCACATTTCCCCGAAAAGTGCCACCTGACGTCTAAGAAACCA
TTATTATCATGACATTAACCTATAAAAATAGGCGTATCACGAGGCCCTTTCGTCTCGCGCGTTTCGGTGA
TGACGGTGAAAACCTCTGACACATGCAGCTCCCGGAGACGGTCACAGCTTGTCTGTAAGCGGATGCCG
