>Addgene plasmid #165600 | Level 1 P4 TaU6 guide acceptor | depositor partial sequence | sequence record 322110 | Level 1 P4 TaU6 guide acceptor sequence 1122 bps
CACTCTGTGGAAGACAATTACGACCAAGCCCGTTATTCTGACAGTTCTGGTGCTCAACACATTTATATTT
ATCAAGGAGCACATTGTTACTCACTGCTAGGAGGGAATCGAACTAGGAATATTGATCAGAGGAACTACGA
GAGAGCTGAAGATAACTGCCCTCTAGCTCTCACTGATCTGGGTCGCATAGTGAGATGCAGCCCACGTGAG
TTCAGCAACGGTCTAGCGCTGGGCTTTTAGGCCCGCATGATCGGGCTTTTGTCGGGTGGTCGACGTGTTC
ACGATTGGGGAGAGCAACGCAGCAGTTCCTCTTAGTTTAGTCCCACCTCGCCTGTCCAGCAGAGTTCTGA
CCGGTTTATAAACTCGCTTGCTGCATCAGACTTGTGAGACCGCAGCTGGCACGACAGGTTTCCCGACTGG
AAAGCGGGCAGTGAGCGCAACGCAATTAATGTGAGTTAGCTCACTCATTAGGCACCCCAGGCTTTACACT
TTATGCTTCCGGCTCGTATGTTGTGTGGAATTGTGAGCGGATAACAATTTCACACAGGAAACAGCTATGA
CCATGATTACGCCAAGCTTGCATGCCTGCAGGTCGACTCTAGAGGATCCCCGGGTACCGAGCTCGAATTC
ACTGGCCGTCGTTTTACAACGTCGTGACTGGGAAAACCCTGGCGTTACCCAACTTAATCGCCTTGCAGCA
CATCCCCCTTTCGCCAGCTGGCGTAATAGCGAAGAGGCCCGCACCGATCGCCCTTCCCAACAGTTGCGCA
GCCTGAATGGCGAATGGCGCCTGATGCGGTATTTTCTCCTTACGCATCTGTGCGGTATTTCACACCGCAT
ATGGTGCACTCTCAGTACAATCTGCTCTGATGCCGCATAGTTAAGCCAGCCCCGACACCCGCCAACACCC
GCTGACGCGCCCTGACGGGCTTGTCTGCTCCCGGCATCCGCTTACAGACAAGCTGTGACGGTCTCAGTTT
TAGAGCTAGAAATAGCAAGTTAAAATAAGGCTAGTCCGTTATCAACTTGAAAAAGTGGCACCGAGTCGGT
GCTTTTTTTCTAGACCCAGCTTTCTTGTACAAAGTTGGCATTACGCTTTACCAGAAAGTCTTCCACGAAG
TG
